Addgene plasmid #121874: LC201: pMVP/PB/Puro-DEST
Purpose: (Empty Backbone) pMVP destination vector, empty PiggyBac transposon vector backbone w/ Puro selection cassette
Depositing lab: Christopher Newgard. Depositing organization: Duke University. Publication: Creation of versatile cloning platforms for transgene expression and dCas9-based epigenome editing. Haldeman JM, Conway AE, Arlotto ME, Slentz DH, Muoio DM, Becker TC, Newgard CB. Nucleic Acids Res. 2018 Dec 27. pii: 5264291. doi: 10.1093/nar/gky1286. PubMed 30590691.
Backbone
  Vector backbone: KX002
  Backbone manufacturer: Newgard Lab
  Backbone size (bp): 4569
  Vector type: Mammalian Expression ; PiggyBac Transposon, pMVP Gateway Destination Vector
  Selectable markers: Puromycin
Growth in bacteria
  Bacterial resistance: Chloramphenicol and Ampicillin, 25 & 100 μg/mL
  Growth temperature: 37°C
  Growth strain: ccdB Survival
  Copy number: High Copy
Gene/Insert
  Gene/Insert name: Gateway selection cassette (ccdb gene + Chlor resistance gene)
  Species: Synthetic
  Insert size (bp): 1455
  Cloning method: Gibson Cloning
Terms and licenses: Academic/Nonprofit Terms; Industry Terms: Not Available to Industry
Depositor comments: PiggyBac ITR sequences derived from Addgene #63805
How to cite: LC201: pMVP/PB/Puro-DEST was a gift from Christopher Newgard (Addgene plasmid # 121874 ; http://n2t.net/addgene:121874 ; RRID:Addgene_121874)
