[The description below was written by a language model from this plasmid's Addgene catalogue record and pLannotate feature annotations shown in this document.]
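Description:
LC201: pMVP/PB/Puro-DEST is an empty Gateway destination vector from the pMVP modular cloning platform, built on the KX002 backbone as a PiggyBac transposon plasmid for stable transgene delivery into mammalian cells. The sequenced plasmid is about 6 kb and is maintained in E. coli at high copy through a ColE1/pUC-type origin with an ampicillin resistance gene (bla) under its own promoter. Short fragments of f1 ori, RSF ori, lacZα and pBluescript polylinker are also annotated, apparently as remnants of the backbone's construction.

The insert is a standard Gateway selection cassette flanked by attR1 and attR2. It contains a chloramphenicol acetyltransferase gene and the ccdB toxin gene, along with a partial ccdA. Because CcdB poisons gyrase in ordinary strains, the unrecombined vector must be propagated in a ccdB-tolerant host under combined chloramphenicol and ampicillin selection. During an LR reaction the cassette is exchanged for the contents of entry clones, and loss of ccdB gives counter-selection for correct recombinants.

No mammalian promoter is annotated upstream of attR1 and no polyadenylation signal is annotated for the cargo, so the expression elements are presumably supplied by the recombined entry modules, in keeping with the modular platform design. Downstream of attR2 lies a puromycin N-acetyltransferase gene driven by the SV40 enhancer/early promoter, with an EM7 bacterial promoter in tandem, and terminated by an HSV TK poly(A) signal. This lets cells with integrated transposons be selected with puromycin.

The PiggyBac inverted terminal repeats, which the depositor says derive from another deposited plasmid, are not called in the automated feature table. They are expected to bracket the cargo and puromycin cassette so that a PiggyBac transposase supplied in trans can mobilise them into the genome.
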