Features (pLannotate 1.2.2; 21 found; start..end, strand, type, name):
     24..128     +  promoter       AmpR promoter: bla
    129..989     +  CDS            AmpR: β-lactamase; bla; confers resistance to ampicillin, carbenicillin, and related antibiotics
   1160..1748    +  rep_origin     ori: high-copy-number ColE1/pMB1/pBR322/pUC origin of replication
   1824..1943    +  rep_origin     RSF ori (fragment): Plasmids containing the RSF 1030 origin of replication can be propagated in E. coli cells that contain additional plasmids with compatible origins.
   1944..1961    -  CDS            lacZα (fragment): LacZα fragment of β-galactosidase; lacZ fragment
   2227..2263    +  misc_feature   MCS (fragment): pBluescript multiple cloning site
   2263..2387    +  protein_bind   attR1: mutant version of attR; recombination site for the Gateway® LR reaction LR Clonase™
   2412..2442    +  promoter       lac UV5 promoter: E. coli lac promoter with an "up" mutation
   2466..2495    +  promoter       cat promoter (fragment): promoter of the E. coli cat gene encoding chloramphenicol acetyltransferase
   2496..3155    +  CDS            CmR: chloramphenicol acetyltransferase; cat; confers resistance to chloramphenicol
   3334..3492    +  CDS            ccdA (fragment): CCDA_ECO57 - Also known as H, letA. Experimental evidence at protein level: Swiss-Prot protein existence level 1. Antitoxin component of a type II toxin-antitoxin (TA) system which inhibits the post-segregational killing (PSK) of plasmid-free cells, also referred to as a plasmid addiction system. Binds to and blocks the activity of CcdB; will also remove bound CcdB protein from the CcdB-GyrA complex by forming a CcdA-CcdB complex, a process termed rejuvenation. Functions as a transcriptional corepressor for the ccdAB operon, repression also requires CcdB (By similarity). From Escherichia coli
   3497..3799    +  CDS            ccdB: CCDB_ECOLI - Also known as G, letB, letD. Experimental evidence at protein level: Swiss-Prot protein existence level 1. Toxic component of a type II toxin-antitoxin (TA) system, functioning in plasmid maintainence. Responsible for the post- segregational killing (PSK) of plasmid-free cells, also referred to as a plasmid addiction system. Half-life of over 2 hours. Cell killing by CcdB is accompanied by filamentation, defects in chromosome and plasmid segregation, defects in cell division, formation of anucleate cells, decreased DNA synthesis and plasmid loss. Interferes with the activity of DN
   3843..3967    -  protein_bind   attR2: mutant version of attR; recombination site for the Gateway® LR reaction LR Clonase™
   3968..3999    +  misc_feature   MCS (fragment): pBluescript multiple cloning site
   4019..4335    +  promoter       SV40 promoter: SV40 enhancer and early promoter
   4383..4430    +  promoter       EM7 promoter: synthetic bacterial promoter&nbsp
   4449..5048    +  CDS            PuroR: puromycin N-acetyltransferase confers resistance to puromycin
   5132..5180    +  polyA_signal   HSV TK poly(A) signal: herpes simplex virus thymidine kinase polyadenylation signal (Cole and Stacy, 1985)
   5271..5287    -  polyA_signal   bGH poly(A) signal (fragment): bovine growth hormone polyadenylation signal
   5356..5417    -  rep_origin     f1 ori (fragment) (sequence partly withheld): f1 bacteriophage origin of replication; arrow indicates direction of (+) strand synthesis
   5752..6021    -  rep_origin     f1 ori (fragment) (sequence partly withheld): f1 bacteriophage origin of replication; arrow indicates direction of (+) strand synthesis
>Addgene plasmid #121874 | LC201: pMVP/PB/Puro-DEST | addgene full sequence | sequence record 237510 | Addgene NGS Result
GTGGCACTTTTCGGGGAAATGTGCGCGGAACCCCTATTTGTTTATTTTTCTAAATACATTCAAATATGTA
TCCGCTCATGAGACAATAACCCTGATAAATGCTTCAATAATATTGAAAAAGGAAGAGTATGAGTATTCAA
CATTTCCGTGTCGCCCTTATTCCCTTTTTTGCGGCATTTTGCCTTCCTGTTTTTGCTCACCCAGAAACGC
TGGTGAAAGTAAAAGATGCTGAAGATCAGTTGGGTGCACGAGTGGGTTACATCGAACTGGATCTCAACAG
CGGTAAGATCCTTGAGAGTTTTCGCCCCGAAGAACGTTTTCCAATGATGAGCACTTTTAAAGTTCTGCTA
TGTGGCGCGGTATTATCCCGTATTGACGCCGGGCAAGAGCAACTCGGTCGCCGCATACACTATTCTCAGA
ATGACTTGGTTGAGTACTCACCAGTCACAGAAAAGCATCTTACGGATGGCATGACAGTAAGAGAATTATG
CAGTGCTGCCATAACCATGAGTGATAACACTGCGGCCAACTTACTTCTGACAACGATCGGAGGACCGAAG
GAGCTAACCGCTTTTTTGCACAACATGGGGGATCATGTAACTCGCCTTGATCGTTGGGAACCGGAGCTGA
ATGAAGCCATACCAAACGACGAGCGTGACACCACGATGCCTGTAGCAATGGCAACAACGTTGCGCAAACT
ATTAACTGGCGAACTACTTACTCTAGCTTCCCGGCAACAATTAATAGACTGGATGGAGGCGGATAAAGTT
GCAGGACCACTTCTGCGCTCGGCCCTTCCGGCTGGCTGGTTTATTGCTGATAAATCTGGAGCCGGTGAGC
GTGGGTCTCGCGGTATCATTGCAGCACTGGGGCCAGATGGTAAGCCCTCCCGTATCGTAGTTATCTACAC
GACGGGGAGTCAGGCAACTATGGATGAACGAAATAGACAGATCGCTGAGATAGGTGCCTCACTGATTAAG
CATTGGTAACTGTCAGACCAAGTTTACTCATATATACTTTAGATTGATTTAAAACTTCATTTTTAATTTA
AAAGGATCTAGGTGAAGATCCTTTTTGATAATCTCATGACCAAAATCCCTTAACGTGAGTTTTCGTTCCA
CTGAGCGTCAGACCCCGTAGAAAAGATCAAAGGATCTTCTTGAGATCCTTTTTTTCTGCGCGTAATCTGC
TGCTTGCAAACAAAAAAACCACCGCTACCAGCGGTGGTTTGTTTGCCGGATCAAGAGCTACCAACTCTTT
TTCCGAAGGTAACTGGCTTCAGCAGAGCGCAGATACCAAATACTGTTCTTCTAGTGTAGCCGTAGTTAGG
CCACCACTTCAAGAACTCTGTAGCACCGCCTACATACCTCGCTCTGCTAATCCTGTTACCAGTGGCTGCT
GCCAGTGGCGATAAGTCGTGTCTTACCGGGTTGGACTCAAGACGATAGTTACCGGATAAGGCGCAGCGGT
CGGGCTGAACGGGGGGTTCGTGCACACAGCCCAGCTTGGAGCGAACGACCTACACCGAACTGAGATACCT
ACAGCGTGAGCTATGAGAAAGCGCCACGCTTCCCGAAGGGAGAAAGGCGGACAGGTATCCGGTAAGCGGC
AGGGTCGGAACAGGAGAGCGCACGAGGGAGCTTCCAGGGGGAAACGCCTGGTATCTTTATAGTCCTGTCG
GGTTTCGCCACCTCTGACTTGAGCGTCGATTTTTGTGATGCTCGTCAGGGGGGCGGAGCCTATGGAAAAA
CGCCAGCAACGCGGCCTTTTTACGGTTCCTGGCCTTTTGCTGGCCTTTTGCTCACATGCTGTACAGCTTA
AGTCATGTTCTTTCCTGCGTTATCCCCTGATTCTGTGGATAACCGTATTACCGCCTTTGAGTGAGCTGAT
ACCGCTCGCCGCAGCCGAACGACCGAGCGCAGCGAGTCAGTGAGCGAGGAAGCTGTAAAACGACGGCCAG
TAGCTCCACCGCCGCAGCTAGATTAACCCTAGAAAGATAATCATATTGTGACGTACGTTAAAGATAATCA
TGCGTAAAATTGACGCATGTGTTTTATCGGTCTGTATATCGAGGTTTATTTATTAATTTGAATAGATATT
AAGTTTTATTATATTTACACTTACATACTAATAATAAATTCAACAAACAATTTATTTATGTTTATTTATT
TATTAAAAAAAAACAAAAACTCAAAATTTCTTCTATAAAGTAACAAAACTTTTATGACTAGTGGATCCCC
CGGGCTGCAGGAATTCGATATCACAAGTTTGTACAAAAAAGCTGAACGAGAAACGTAAAATGATATAAAT
ATCAATATATTAAATTAGATTTTGCATAAAAAACAGACTACATAATACTGTAAAACACAACATATCCAGT
CACTATGGCGGCCGCATTAGGCACCCCAGGCTTTACACTTTATGCTTCCGGCTCGTATAATGTGTGGATT
TTGAGTTAGGATCCGTCGAGATTTTCAGGAGCTAAGGAAGCTAAAATGGAGAAAAAAATCACTGGATATA
CCACCGTTGATATATCCCAATGGCATCGTAAAGAACATTTTGAGGCATTTCAGTCAGTTGCTCAATGTAC
CTATAACCAGACCGTTCAGCTGGATATTACGGCCTTTTTAAAGACCGTAAAGAAAAATAAGCACAAGTTT
TATCCGGCCTTTATTCACATTCTTGCCCGCCTGATGAATGCTCATCCGGAATTCCGTATGGCAATGAAAG
ACGGTGAGCTGGTGATATGGGATAGTGTTCACCCTTGTTACACCGTTTTCCATGAGCAAACTGAAACGTT
TTCATCGCTCTGGAGTGAATACCACGACGATTTCCGGCAGTTTCTACACATATATTCGCAAGATGTGGCG
TGTTACGGTGAAAACCTGGCCTATTTCCCTAAAGGGTTTATTGAGAATATGTTTTTCGTCTCAGCCAATC
CCTGGGTGAGTTTCACCAGTTTTGATTTAAACGTGGCCAATATGGACAACTTCTTCGCCCCCGTTTTCAC
CATGGGCAAATATTATACGCAAGGCGACAAGGTGCTGATGCCGCTGGCGATTCAGGTTCATCATGCCGTT
TGTGATGGCTTCCATGTCGGCAGAATGCTTAATGAATTACAACAGTACTGCGATGAGTGGCAGGGCGGGG
CGTAAACGCGTGGATCCGGCTTACTAAAAGCCAGATAACAGTATGCGTATTTGCGCGCTGATTTTTGCGG
TATAAGAATATATACTGATATGTATACCCGAAGTATGTCAAAAAGAGGTATGCTATGAAGCAGCGTATTA
CAGTGACAGTTGACAGCGACAGCTATCAGTTGCTCAAGGCATATATGATGTCAATATCTCCGGTCTGGTA
AGCACAACCATGCAGAATGAAGCCCGTCGTCTGCGTGCCGAACGCTGGAAAGCGGAAAATCAGGAAGGGA
TGGCTGAGGTCGCCCGGTTTATTGAAATGAACGGCTCTTTTGCTGACGAGAACAGGGGCTGGTGAAATGC
AGTTTAAGGTTTACACCTATAAAAGAGAGAGCCGTTATCGTCTGTTTGTGGATGTACAGAGTGATATTAT
TGACACGCCCGGGCGACGGATGGTGATCCCCCTGGCCAGTGCACGTCTGCTGTCAGATAAAGTCTCCCGT
GAACTTTACCCGGTGGTGCATATCGGGGATGAAAGCTGGCGCATGATGACCACCGATATGGCCAGTGTGC
CGGTCTCCGTTATCGGGGAAGAAGTGGCTGATCTCAGCCACCGCGAAAATGACATCAAAAACGCCATTAA
CCTGATGTTCTGGGGAATATAAATGTCAGGCTCCCTTATACACAGCCAGTCTGCAGGTCGACCATAGTGA
CTGGATATGTTGTGTTTTACAGTATTATGTAGTCTGTTTTTTATGCAAAATCTAATTTAATATATTGATA
TTTATATCATTTTACGTTTCTCGTTCAGCTTTCTTGTACAAAGTGGTGATATCAAGCTTATCGATACCGT
CGACCTCGACATGGTCATAGCTGTTGACGGTGTGGAAAGTCCCCAGGCTCCCCAGCAGGCAGAAGTATGC
AAAGCATGCATCTCAATTAGTCAGCAACCAGGTGTGGAAAGTCCCCAGGCTCCCCAGCAGGCAGAAGTAT
GCAAAGCATGCATCTCAATTAGTCAGCAACCATAGTCCCGCCCCTAACTCCGCCCATCCCGCCCCTAACT
CCGCCCAGTTCCGCCCATTCTCCGCCCCATGGCTGACTAATTTTTTTTATTTATGCAGAGGCCGAGGCCG
CCTCTGCCTCTGAGCTATTCCAGAAGTAGTGAGGAGGCTTTTTTGGAGGCCTAGGCTTTTGCAAAAAGCT
CCCGGGAGCTTGTATATCCATTTTCGGATCTGATCAGCACGTGTTGACAATTAATCATCGGCATAGTATA
TCGGCATAGTATAATACGACAAGGTGAGGAACTAAACCATGACCGAGTACAAGCCTACCGTGCGCCTGGC
CACTCGCGATGATGTGCCCCGCGCCGTCCGCACTCTGGCCGCCGCTTTCGCCGACTACCCCGCTACCCGG
CACACCGTGGACCCCGACCGGCACATCGAGCGTGTGACAGAGTTGCAGGAGCTGTTCCTGACCCGCGTCG
GGCTGGACATCGGCAAGGTGTGGGTAGCCGACGACGGCGCGGCCGTGGCCGTGTGGACTACCCCCGAGAG
CGTTGAGGCCGGCGCCGTGTTCGCCGAGATCGGCCCCCGAATGGCCGAGCTGAGCGGCAGCCGCCTGGCC
GCCCAGCAGCAAATGGAGGGCCTGCTTGCCCCCCATCGTCCCAAGGAGCCTGCCTGGTTTCTGGCCACTG
TAGGAGTGAGCCCCGACCACCAGGGCAAGGGCTTGGGCAGCGCCGTCGTGTTGCCCGGCGTAGAGGCCGC
CGAACGCGCCGGTGTGCCCGCCTTTCTCGAAACAAGCGCACCAAGAAACCTTCCATTCTACGAGCGCCTG
GGCTTCACCGTGACCGCCGATGTCGAGGTGCCCGAGGGACCTAGGACCTGGTGTATGACACGAAAACCTG
GCGCCTAACGTACCGGTTAGTAATGAGTTTAAACGGGGGAGGCTAACTGAAACACGGAAGGAGACAATAC
CGGAAGGAACCCGCGCTATGACGGCAATAAAAAGACAGAATAAAACGCACGGGTGTTGGGTCGTTTGTTC
ATAAACGCGGGGTTCGGTCCCAGGGCTGGCACTCTGTCGATACCCCACCGAGACCCCATTGGGGCCAATA
CGCCCGCGTTTCTTCCTTTTCCCCACCCCACCCCCCAAGTTCGGGTGAAGGCCCAGGGCTCGCAGCCAAC
GTCGGGGCGGCAGGCCCTGCCATAGCAGATCCGGTTAAATCAAAAGAATAGACCGAGATAGGGT
[33 nt withheld, positions 5385-5417]
GCTGTCCCTGATATCTATAACAAGAAAATATATATATAATAAGTTATCACGTAAGTAGAACATGAAATAA
CAATATAATTATCGTATGAGTTAAATCTTAAAAGTCACGTAAAAGATAATCATGCGTCATTTTGACTCAC
GCGGTCGTTATAGTTCAAAATCAGTGACACTTACCGCATTGACAAGCACGCCTCACGGGAGCTCCAAGCG
GCGACTGAGATGTCCTAAATGCACAGCGACGGATTCGCGCTATTTAGAAAGAGAGAGCAATATTTCAAGA
ATGCATGCGTCAATTTTACGCAGACTATCTTTCTAGGGTTAATCTAGCTGCATCAAGG
[49 nt withheld, positions 5756-5804]
T
[91 nt withheld, positions 5806-5896]
G
[124 nt withheld, positions 5898-6021]
CAG
